Addgene plasmid #154757: pET-His-SCov2-nsp7
Purpose: Expression of SARS-CoV-2 nsp7
Depositing lab: Patrick Cramer. Depositing organization: Max Planck Institute for Multidisciplinary Sciences. Publication: Structure of replicating SARS-CoV-2 polymerase. Hillen HS, Kokic G, Farnung L, Dienemann C, Tegunov D, Cramer P. Nature. 2020 May 21. pii: 10.1038/s41586-020-2368-8. doi: 10.1038/s41586-020-2368-8. PubMed 32438371.
Backbone
  Vector backbone: pET
  Backbone size w/o insert (bp): 3069
  Vector type: Bacterial Expression
Growth in bacteria
  Bacterial resistance: Ampicillin, 100 μg/mL
  Growth temperature: 37°C
  Growth strain: DH5alpha
  Copy number: High Copy
Gene/Insert
  Gene/Insert name: SARS-CoV-2 nsp7
  Species: Severe acute respiratory syndrome coronavirus 2
  Insert size (bp): 252
  Entrez Gene: ORF1ab (a.k.a. GU280_gp01)
  Promoter: T7
  Tag / fusion protein: 6xHis-TEV (N terminal on insert)
  Cloning method: Ligation Independent Cloning
  Sequencing primers: 5′ ATCGATCCCGCGAAATGC; 3′ CGGATATAGTTCCCTGCAGG
Terms and licenses: Academic/Nonprofit Terms; Industry Terms: Not Available to Industry
How to cite: pET-His-SCov2-nsp7 was a gift from Patrick Cramer (Addgene plasmid # 154757 ; http://n2t.net/addgene:154757 ; RRID:Addgene_154757)
