[The description below was written by a language model from this plasmid's Addgene catalogue record and pLannotate feature annotations shown in this document.]
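Description:
pET-His-SCov2-nsp7 is a small pET-family bacterial expression plasmid (about 3.3 kb in the sequenced record) for producing non-structural protein 7 (nsp7) of SARS-CoV-2 in E. coli. It replicates from a ColE1/pMB1-type origin and is selected with ampicillin through a TEM-type beta-lactamase (bla) gene driven by its own promoter and followed by a phage fd terminator. The backbone also retains the pBR322 bom region, the rop gene and a fragment of mbeC. The catalogue lists the plasmid as high copy, although Rop normally acts to restrain copy number in ColE1-type replicons. The rrnB T1 and T2 terminators sit upstream of the expression cassette, where they would be expected to insulate it from read-through transcription.

The expression cassette consists of a T7 promoter and the efficient T7 gene 10 ribosome binding site, followed by an N-terminal 6xHis tag and a TEV protease recognition site fused to the 252 bp nsp7 coding region, which is derived from the viral ORF1ab polyprotein and was inserted by ligation-independent cloning. The nsp7 sequence itself is not annotated in the feature table, but it corresponds to the gap between the TEV site and the T7 terminator. A short "SET1" match just before the terminator is probably an incidental hit to T7-derived vector sequence rather than a functional solubility tag. No lac operator or lacI gene is annotated, and transcription requires a host that supplies T7 RNA polymerase. The His tag allows metal-affinity purification, and TEV cleavage removes the tag. The associated work concerns the structure of the replicating SARS-CoV-2 polymerase, which is consistent with using this plasmid to make recombinant nsp7 for biochemical and structural studies.
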