Features (pLannotate 1.2.2; 15 found; start..end, strand, type, name):
      1..19      +  promoter       T7 promoter: promoter for bacteriophage T7 RNA polymerase
     36..58      +  RBS            RBS: efficient ribosome binding site from bacteriophage T7 gene 10 (Olins and Rangwala, 1989)
     77..94      +  CDS            6xHis: 6xHis affinity tag
     95..111     +  CDS            TEV site (fragment): tobacco etch virus (TEV) protease recognition and cleavage site
    394..412     +  CDS            SET1 (fragment): solubility-enhancement tag derived from T7 phage gene 10B
    416..462     +  terminator     T7 terminator: transcription terminator for bacteriophage T7 RNA polymerase
    676..750     +  promoter       AmpR promoter (fragment): bla
    765..1622    +  CDS            bla: BLAT_ECOLX - Experimental evidence at protein level: Swiss-Prot protein existence level 1. TEM-type are the most prevalent beta-lactamases in enterobacteria; they hydrolyze the beta-lactam bond in susceptible beta-lactam antibiotics, thus conferring resistance to penicillins and cephalosporins. TEM-3 and TEM-4 are capable of hydrolyzing cefotaxime and ceftazidime. TEM-5 is capable of hydrolyzing ceftazidime. TEM-6 is capable of hydrolyzing ceftazidime and aztreonam. TEM-8/CAZ-2, TEM- 16/CAZ-7 and TEM-24/CAZ-6 are markedly active against ceftazidime. IRT- 4 shows resistance to beta-lactamase in
   1629..1668    +  terminator     fd terminator: central terminator from bacteriophage fd (Otsuka and Kunisawa, 1982)
   1699..2287    +  rep_origin     ori: high-copy-number ColE1/pMB1/pBR322/pUC origin of replication
   2473..2612    -  misc_feature   bom: basis of mobility region from pBR322
   2714..2905    -  CDS            rop: Rop protein, which maintains plasmids at low copy number; rop
   2945..3055    +  CDS            mbeC (fragment): MBEC_ECOLX - Experimental evidence at protein level: Swiss-Prot protein existence level 1. Required for efficient mobilization of ColE1 plasmid and is thus essential to promote the specific transfer of the plasmid during conjugation. Probably functions by inducing DNA bending, helping the MbeA relaxase to melt the DNA around the nic site and cleave the phosphodiester bond. Binds specifically double-stranded DNA (dsDNA) containing the ColE1 oriT but does not recognize the inverted repeat (IR). From Escherichia coli.
   3163..3209    +  terminator     rrnB T1 terminator: transcription terminator T1 from the E. coli rrnB gene
   3269..3296    +  terminator     rrnB T2 terminator: transcription terminator T2 from the E. coli rrnB gene
>Addgene plasmid #154757 | pET-His-SCov2-nsp7 | addgene full sequence | sequence record 308781 | Addgene NGS Result
TAATACGACTCACTATAGGCCCCTCTAGAAATAATTTTGTTTAACTTTAAGAAGGAGATATACCATGGGT
TCTTCTCACCATCACCATCACCATGAAAACCTGTACTTCCAATCCAATGCAAGCAAAATGTCCGATGTTA
AATGCACCAGCGTTGTTCTGCTGAGCGTTCTGCAGCAGCTGCGTGTTGAAAGCAGCAGCAAACTGTGGGC
ACAGTGTGTTCAGCTGCATAATGATATTCTGCTGGCAAAAGATACCACCGAAGCCTTTGAAAAAATGGTT
AGCCTGCTGAGTGTGCTGCTGAGCATGCAGGGTGCAGTTGATATTAACAAACTGTGTGAAGAGATGCTGG
ATAATCGTGCAACCCTGCAGTAATAACATTGGAAGTGGATAACTGGCTGCTGCCACCGCTGAGCATAGCA
TAACCCCTTGGGGCCTCTAAACGGGTCTTGAGGGGTTTTTTGCTGAAAGGAGGAACTATATCAAGTCCCG
AAGTAGCTGTCAGACTGCTGGCGACCGCCGCAACTAGTGGCGTCATGCGTGCCGTATGGTCTTTCGCCTG
TAGACGCCCTACAAGCCGTACTAAAGTGGAAAGACCCGCAAAAGGTATCGCGATCGCCCTGCAGGGAACT
ATATCCGACTAGTAGCCCGCCTAATGAGCGGGCTTTTTTTTAATTCCCCTATTTGTTTATTTTTCTAAAT
ACATTCAAATATGTATCCGCTCATGAGACAATAACCCTGATAAATGCTTCGAAAAAGGAAGAGTATGAGT
ATTCAACATTTCCGTGTCGCCCTTATTCCCTTTTTTGCGGCATTTTGCCTTCCTGTTTTTGCTCACCCAG
AAACGCTCGTGAAAGTAAAAGACGCAGAGGACCAATTGGGGGCACGAGTGGGATACATAGAACTGGACTT
GAATAGCGGTAAAATCCTTGAGAGTTTTCGCCCTGAAGAGCGTTTTCCAATGATGAGCACTTTCAAAGTT
CTGCTATGTGGAGCAGTATTATCCCGTGTAGATGCGGGGCAAGAGCAACTCGGACGACGAATACACTATT
CGCAGAATGACTTGGTTGAATACTCCCCAGTGACAGAAAAGCACCTTACGGACGGAATGACGGTAAGAGA
ATTATGTAGTGCCGCCATAACGATGAGTGATAACACTGCGGCGAACTTACTTCTGACAACCATCGGTGGA
CCGAAGGAATTAACCGCTTTTTTGCACAATATGGGAGACCATGTAACTCGCCTTGACCGTTGGGAACCAG
AACTGAATGAAGCCATACCAAACGACGAGCGAGACACCACAATGCCTGCGGCAATGGCAACAACATTACG
CAAACTATTAACTGGCGAACTACTTACTCTGGCTTCACGGCAACAATTAATAGACTGGCTTGAAGCGGAT
AAAGTTGCAGGACCACTACTGCGTTCGGCACTTCCTGCTGGCTGGTTTATTGCTGATAAATCTGGGGCAG
GAGAGCGTGGTTCACGGGGTATCATTGCCGCACTTGGACCAGATGGTAAGCCTTCCCGTATCGTAGTTAT
CTACACGACGGGTAGTCAGGCAACTATGGACGAACGAAATAGACAGATTGCTGAAATAGGGGCTTCACTG
ATTAAGCATTGGTAAACCGATACAATTAAAGGCTCCTTTTGGAGCCTTTTTTTTTGGACGGACCGGTAGA
AAAGATCAAAGGATCTTCTTGAGATCCTTTTTTTCTGCGCGTAATCTGCTGCTTGCAAACAAAAAAACCA
CCGCTACCAGCGGTGGTTTGTTTGCCGGATCAAGAGCTACCAACTCTTTTTCCGAAGGTAACTGGCTTCA
GCAGAGCGCAGATACCAAATACTGTCCTTCTAGTGTAGCCGTAGTTAGGCCACCACTTCAAGAACTCTGT
AGCACCGCCTACATACCTCGCTCTGCTAATCCTGTTACCAGTGGCTGCTGCCAGTGGCGATAAGTCGTGT
CTTACCGGGTTGGACTCAAGACGATAGTTACCGGATAAGGCGCAGCGGTCGGGCTGAACGGGGGGTTCGT
GCACACAGCCCAGCTTGGAGCGAACGACCTACACCGAACTGAGATACCTACAGCGTGAGCTATGAGAAAG
CGCCACGCTTCCCGAAGGGAGAAAGGCGGACAGGTATCCGGTAAGCGGCAGGGTCGGAACAGGAGAGCGC
ACGAGGGAGCTTCCAGGGGGAAACGCCTGGTATCTTTATAGTCCTGTCGGGTTTCGCCACCTCTGACTTG
AGCGTCGATTTTTGTGATGCTCGTCAGGGGGGCGGAGCCTATGGAAAAACGCCAGCAACGCGGCCTTTTT
ACGGTTCCTGGCCTTTTGCTGGCCTTTTGCTCACATGTTCTTTCCTGCGTTATCCCCTGATTCTGTGGAT
AACCGTATTACCGCCCTTGAGTGAGCTGATACCGCTCGCCGCAGCCGAACGACCGAGCGCAGCGAGTCAG
TGAGCGAGGAAGCGGAAGAGCGCCTGATGCGGTATTTTCTCCTTACGCATCTGTGCGGTATTTCACACCG
CAATGGTGCACTCTCAGTACAATCTGCTCTGATGCCGCATAGTTAAGCCAGTATACACTCCGCTATCGCT
ACGTGACTGGGTCATGGCTGCGCCCCGACACCCGCCAACACCCGCTGACGCGCCCTGACGGGCTTGTCTG
CTCCCGGCATCCGCTTACAGACAAGCTGTGACCGTCTCCGGGAGCTGCATGTGTCAGAGGTTTTCACCGT
CATCACCGAAACGCGCGAGGCAGCTGCGGTAAAGCTCATCAGCGTGGTCGTGAAGCGATTCACAGATGTC
TGCCTGTTCATCCGCGTCCAGCTCGTTGAGTTTCTCCAGAAGCGTTAATGTCTGGCTTCTGATAAAGCGG
GCCATGTTAAGGGCGGTTTTTTCCTGTTTGGTCACTGATGCCTCCGTGTAAGGGGGATTTCTGTTCATGG
GGTAATGATACCGATGAAACGAGAGAGGATGCTCACGATACGGGTTACTGATGATGAACATGCCCGGTTA
CTGGAACGTTGTGAGGGTAAACAACTGGCGGTATGGATGCGGCGGGACCAGAGAAAAATCACTCAGGGTC
AATGCCAGCGCTTCGTTAATACAGATGTAGGTGTTGGCACCATGCATCGATCCCGCGAAATGCGGCCGCT
TAATTAAGGCATCAAATAAAACGAAAGGCTCAGTCGAAAGACTGGGCCTTTCGTTTTATCTGTTGTTTGT
CGGTGAGTCCTTCCAGTCTGGGCGAAAGCGCGGTCGATCAAATTAAGCAGAAGGCCATCCTGACGGATGG
CCTTTTTGCGTTTCTATCGATCCCGCGAAAT
