>Addgene plasmid #154757 | pET-His-SCov2-nsp7 | depositor partial sequence | sequence record 299319 | SARS-CoV-2 nsp7 gene
AGCAAAATGTCCGATGTTAAATGCACCAGCGTTGTTCTGCTGAGCGTTCTGCAGCAGCTGCGTGTTGAAA
GCAGCAGCAAACTGTGGGCACAGTGTGTTCAGCTGCATAATGATATTCTGCTGGCAAAAGATACCACCGA
AGCCTTTGAAAAAATGGTTAGCCTGCTGAGTGTGCTGCTGAGCATGCAGGGTGCAGTTGATATTAACAAA
CTGTGTGAAGAGATGCTGGATAATCGTGCAACCCTGCAGTAA
